Addgene plasmid #192172: pVPSBA01-SARS-CoV2-nsp1-truncated
Purpose: express SARS2-NSP1-trunc
Depositing lab: Sidi Chen. Depositing organization: Yale University. Publication: Nonstructural Protein 1 of SARS-CoV-2 Is a Potent Pathogenicity Factor Redirecting Host Protein Synthesis Machinery toward Viral RNA. Yuan S, Peng L, Park JJ, Hu Y, Devarkar SC, Dong MB, Shen Q, Wu S, Chen S, Lomakin IB, Xiong Y. Mol Cell. 2020 Dec 17;80(6):1055-1066.e6. doi: 10.1016/j.molcel.2020.10.034. Epub 2020 Oct 29. PubMed 33188728.
Backbone
  Vector backbone: pVPSB
  Vector type: Mammalian Expression
Growth in bacteria
  Bacterial resistance: Ampicillin, 100 μg/mL
  Growth temperature: 37°C
  Growth strain: NEB Stable
  Copy number: High Copy
Gene/Insert
  Gene/Insert name: express SARS2-NSP1-trunc
  Species: SARS-CoV-2
  Mutation: NA
  Entrez Gene: ORF1ab (a.k.a. GU280_gp01)
  Cloning method: Restriction Enzyme; 5′ cloning site Unknown (unknown if destroyed)
Terms and licenses: Academic/Nonprofit Terms; Industry Terms: Not Available to Industry
How to cite: pVPSBA01-SARS-CoV2-nsp1-truncated was a gift from Sidi Chen (Addgene plasmid # 192172 ; http://n2t.net/addgene:192172 ; RRID:Addgene_192172)
