[The description below was written by a language model from this plasmid's Addgene catalogue record and pLannotate feature annotations shown in this document.]
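Description:
pVPSBA01-SARS-CoV2-nsp1-truncated is a 7,448 nt mammalian expression plasmid built on the pVPSB backbone and designed to express a truncated form of SARS-CoV-2 nonstructural protein 1 (nsp1), the first cleavage product of the ORF1ab polyprotein. In bacteria it is maintained as a high-copy plasmid through a ColE1/pUC-type origin and selected with ampicillin via a β-lactamase gene under its own promoter. An f1 phage origin and remnants of lac regulatory sequence are also carried in the backbone.

The payload is driven by the human EF-1α core promoter. Directly downstream lies an approximately 500 bp coding region that the annotation matches to the SARS-CoV-2 replicase polyprotein 1a. The automated note attached to that hit describes nsp10, but this is generic text for the polyprotein entry, and the catalogue fields identify the insert as truncated nsp1. The record does not state which residues are removed, lists no mutation, and annotates no epitope tag. An EMCV IRES follows the insert and links it to a puromycin N-acetyltransferase gene, so both proteins are translated from one bicistronic transcript and puromycin selection enriches for cells expressing the viral protein. A synthetic poly(A) signal follows, with a bGH poly(A) signal further downstream. A separate SV40 promoter–neo–SV40 poly(A) cassette provides a second mammalian selection option with G418.

The stated purpose is simply expression of the truncated protein. The associated publication concerns nsp1 as a pathogenicity factor that redirects host translation machinery toward viral RNA, so the construct plausibly serves as a truncation variant for comparison with full-length nsp1 in transfected mammalian cells, although the record does not say so explicitly.
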