Features (pLannotate 1.2.2; 21 found; start..end, strand, type, name):
     28..80      -  misc_feature   bom (fragment): basis of mobility region from pBR322
    537..555     +  CDS            small t antigen (fragment): SV40 (simian virus 40) small t antigen
    581..792     +  promoter       EF-1α core promoter: core promoter for human elongation factor EF-1α
    874..1377    +  CDS            R1A_SARS2 (fragment): Experimental evidence at protein level: Swiss-Prot protein existence level 1. [Non-structural protein 10]: Plays a pivotal role in viral transcription by stimulating both nsp14 3'-5' exoribonuclease and nsp16 2'-O-methyltransferase activities. Therefore plays an essential role in viral mRNAs cap methylation. From Severe acute respiratory syndrome coronavirus 2 (2019-nCoV) (SARS-CoV-2).
   1601..2063    +  misc_feature   IRES: internal ribosome entry site (IRES) of the encephalomyocarditis virus (EMCV)
   2096..2693    +  CDS            PuroR (fragment): puromycin N-acetyltransferase; pac from Streptomyces alboniger; confers resistance to puromycin
   2702..2750    +  polyA_signal   poly(A) signal: synthetic polyadenylation signal
   3045..3269    +  polyA_signal   bGH poly(A) signal: bovine growth hormone polyadenylation signal
   3273..3294    +  promoter       SV40 promoter (fragment): SV40 enhancer and early promoter
   3315..3743    +  rep_origin     f1 ori (sequence partly withheld): f1 bacteriophage origin of replication; arrow indicates direction of (+) strand synthesis
   3757..4086    +  promoter       SV40 promoter: SV40 enhancer and early promoter
   4153..4944    +  CDS            neo: KKA2_KLEPN - Also known as kan, nptII. Experimental evidence at protein level: Swiss-Prot protein existence level 1. Resistance to kanamycin, neomycin, paromomycin, ribostamycin, butirosin and gentamicin B. From Klebsiella pneumoniae.
   4968..5126    +  CDS            ble (fragment): BLE_KLEPN - Experimental evidence at protein level: Swiss-Prot protein existence level 1. Binding protein with a strong affinity to the bleomycin family of antibiotics. Binds to CL990; an antimitotic-antibiotic compound. From Klebsiella pneumoniae.
   5121..5242    +  polyA_signal   SV40 poly(A) signal: SV40 polyadenylation signal
   5315..5331    -  protein_bind   lac operator: The lac repressor binds to the lac operator to inhibit transcription in E. coli. This inhibition can be relieved by adding lactose or isopropyl-β-D-thiogalactopyranoside (IPTG). lac repressor encoded by lacI
   5339..5369    -  promoter       lac promoter: promoter for the E. coli lac operon
   5384..5405    -  protein_bind   CAP binding site: CAP binding activates transcription in the presence of cAMP. E. coli catabolite activator protein
   5418..5510    -  CDS            lacI (fragment): lac repressor; lacI; The lac repressor binds to the lac operator to inhibit transcription in E. coli. This inhibition can be relieved by adding lactose or isopropyl-β-D-thiogalactopyranoside (IPTG).
   5693..6281    -  rep_origin     ori: high-copy-number ColE1/pMB1/pBR322/pUC origin of replication
   6452..7312    -  CDS            AmpR: β-lactamase; bla; confers resistance to ampicillin, carbenicillin, and related antibiotics
   7313..7417    -  promoter       AmpR promoter: bla
>Addgene plasmid #192172 | pVPSBA01-SARS-CoV2-nsp1-truncated | addgene full sequence | sequence record 375068 | Addgene NGS Result
GACGGATCGGGAGATCTCCCGATCCCCTATGGTGCACTCTCAGTACAATCTGCTCTGATGCCGCATAGTT
AAGCCAGTATCTGCTCCCTGCTTGTGTGTTGGAGGTCGCTGAGTAGTGCGCGAGCAAAATTTAAGCTACA
ACAAGGCAAGGCTTGACCGACAATTGCATGAAGAATCTGCTTAGGGTTAGGCGTTTTGCGCTGCTTCGCG
ATGTACGGGCCAGATATACGCGTTCTAGACTATACAGTTGAAGTCGGAAGTTTACATACACTTAAGTTGG
AGTCATTAAAACTCGTTTTTCAACTACTCCACAAATTTCTTGTTAACAAACAATAGTTTTGGCAAGTCAG
TTAGGACATCTACTTTGTGCATGACACAAGTCATTTTTCCAACAATTGTTTACAGACAGATTATTTCACT
TATAATTCACTGTATCACAATTCCAGTGGGTCAGAAGTTTACATACACTAAGTTGACTGTGCCTTTAAAC
AGCTTGGAAAATTCCAGAAAATGATGTCATGGCTTTAGAGAGGATCCTAGGTCTTGAAAGGAGTGGGAAT
TGGCTCCGGTGCCCGTCAGTGGGCAGAGCGCACATCGCCCACAGTCCCCGAGAAGTTGGGGGGAGGGGTC
GGCAATTGATCCGGTGCCTAGAGAAGGTGGCGCGGGGTAAACTGGGAAAGTGATGTCGTGTACTGGCTCC
GCCTTTTTCCCGAGGGTGGGGGAGAACCGTATATAAGTGCAGTAGTCGCCGTGAACGTTCTTTTTCGCAA
CGGGTTTGCCGCCAGAACACAGGACCGGTGGTACCCGTACGGCCACCGCCGCCACCATGGAGAGTCTTGT
ACCCGGCTTTAACGAGAAAACATAAGTAAGTGACATGTTCAATTGTCATTGCCTGTGCTGCAAGTCCGGG
ACGTACTGGTTAGGGGGTTCGGAGATTCAGTAGAAGAGGTGCTGTCTGAGGCGAGGCAACATTTGAAAGA
CGGGACGTGCGGGCTGGTTGAGGTGGAAAAGGGAGTACTTCCACAGTTGGAACAACCGTATGTTTTTATT
AAGCGGAGTGATGCCAGGACTGCGCCGCACGGTCATGTCATGGTTGAGCTTGTCGCAGAGCTTGAAGGCA
TTCAATATGGGCGCTCCGGTGAAACTCTTGGAGTACTTGTGCCGCACGTAGGCGAAATTCCAGTGGCATA
TCGGAAGGTGCTGTTGAGAAAAAATGGGAACAAGGGCGCAGGGGGCCACAGTTATGGAGCCGACCTCAAA
TCCTTTGACCTTGGCGACGAGTTGGGGACAGATCCCTACGAGGATTTCCAGGAAAACTGGAATACGAAAC
ATAGCAGTGGCGTTACTCGCGAGTTGATGCGCGAACTGAACGGCGGCCTCGAAGGCGGCGGGGGATGGAG
CCATCCACAATTCGAGAAAGGCGGTGGTTCAGGAGGAGGTAGCGGGGGTGGATCATGGTCACATCCGCAG
TTTGAAAAGTAAGGATCCCGCCCCTCTCCCTCCCCCCCCCTAACGTTACTGGCCGAAGCCGCTTGGAATA
AGGCCGGTGTGCGTTTGTCTATATGTTATTTTCCACCATATTGCCGTCTTTTGGCAATGTGAGGGCCCGG
AAACCTGGCCCTGTCTTCTTGACGAGCATTCCTAGGGGTCTTTCCCCTCTCGCCAAAGGAATGCAAGGTC
TGTTGAATGTCGTGAAGGAAGCAGTTCCTCTGGAAGCTTCTTGAAGACAAACAACGTCTGTAGCGACCCT
TTGCAGGCAGCGGAACCCCCCACCTGGCGACAGGTGCCTCTGCGGCCAAAAGCCACGTGTATAAGATACA
CCTGCAAAGGCGGCACAACCCCAGTGCCACGTTGTGAGTTGGATAGTTGTGGAAAGAGTCAAATGGCTCT
CCTCAAGCGTATTCAACAAGGGGCTGAAGGATGCCCAGAAGGTACCCCATTGTATGGGATCTGATCTGGG
GCCTCGGTGCACATGCTTTACATGTGTTTAGTCGAGGTTAAAAAAACGTCTAGGCCCCCCGAACCACGGG
GACGTGGTTTTCCTTTGAAAAACACGATGATAAGCTTGCCACAACCCACAAGGAGACGACCTTCCATGAC
CGAGTACAAGCCCACGGTGCGCCTCGCCACCCGCGACGACGTCCCCCGGGCCGTACGCACCCTCGCCGCC
GCGTTCGCCGACTACCCCGCCACGCGCCACACCGTCGACCCGGACCGCCACATCGAGCGGGTCACCGAGC
TGCAAGAACTCTTCCTCACGCGCGTCGGGCTCGACATCGGCAAGGTGTGGGTCGCGGACGACGGCGCCGC
GGTGGCGGTCTGGACCACGCCGGAGAGCGTCGAAGCGGGGGCGGTGTTCGCCGAGATCGGCCCGCGCATG
GCCGAGTTGAGCGGTTCCCGGCTGGCCGCGCAGCAACAGATGGAAGGCCTCCTGGCGCCGCACCGGCCCA
AGGAGCCCGCGTGGTTCCTGGCCACCGTCGGCGTCTCGCCCGACCACCAGGGCAAGGGTCTGGGCAGCGC
CGTCGTGCTCCCCGGAGTGGAGGCGGCCGAGCGCGCCGGGGTGCCCGCCTTCCTGGAGACCTCCGCGCCC
CGCAACCTCCCCTTCTACGAGCGGCTCGGCTTCACCGTCACCGCCGACGTCGAGGTGCCCGAAGGACCGC
GCACCTGGTGCATGACCCGCAAGCCCGGTGCCTAGCTCGAGAATAAAAGATCTTTATTTTCATTAGATCT
GTGTGTTGGTTTTTTGTGTGAATTTTGAGTGTATGTAAACTTCTGACCCACTGGGAATGTGATGAAAGAA
ATAAAAGCTGAAATGAATCATTCTCTCTACTATTATTCTGATATTTCACATTCTTAAAATAAAGTGGTGA
TCCTAACTGACCTAAGACAGGGAATTTTTACTAGGATTAAATGTCAGGAATTGTGAAAAAGTGAGTTTAA
ATGTATTTGGCTAAGGTGTATGTAAACTTCCGACTTCAACTGTATAGGCATGCGGTAACCACGTGCGGAC
CGAAGCTTAAGTTTAAACCGCTGATCAGCCTCGACTGTGCCTTCTAGTTGCCAGCCATCTGTTGTTTGCC
CCTCCCCCGTGCCTTCCTTGACCCTGGAAGGTGCCACTCCCACTGTCCTTTCCTAATAAAATGAGGAAAT
TGCATCGCATTGTCTGAGTAGGTGTCATTCTATTCTGGGGGGTGGGGTGGGGCAGGACAGCAAGGGGGAG
GATTGGGAAGACAATAGCAGGCATGCTGGGGATGCGGTGGGCTCTATGGCTTCTGAGGCGGAAAGAACCA
GCTGGGGCTCTAGGGGGTATCCCC
[124 nt withheld, positions 3315-3438]
C
[91 nt withheld, positions 3440-3530]
A
[49 nt withheld, positions 3532-3580]
CCTTTGACGTTGGAGTCCACGTTCTTT
[37 nt withheld, positions 3608-3644]
ACCCTATCTCGGTCTATTCTTTTGATTTATAAGGGATTTTGCCGATTTCGGCCTATTGGTTAAAAAATGA
GCTGATTTAACAAAAATTTAACGCGAATTAATTCTGTGGAATGTGTGTCAGTTAGGGTGTGGAAAGTCCC
CAGGCTCCCCAGCAGGCAGAAGTATGCAAAGCATGCATCTCAATTAGTCAGCAACCAGGTGTGGAAAGTC
CCCAGGCTCCCCAGCAGGCAGAAGTATGCAAAGCATGCATCTCAATTAGTCAGCAACCATAGTCCCGCCC
CTAACTCCGCCCATCCCGCCCCTAACTCCGCCCAGTTCCGCCCATTCTCCGCCCCATGGCTGACTAATTT
TTTTTATTTATGCAGAGGCCGAGGCCGCCTCTGCCTCTGAGCTATTCCAGAAGTAGTGAGGAGGCTTTTT
TGGAGGCCTAGGCTTTTGCAAAAAGCTCCCGGGAGCTTGTATATCCATTTTCGGATCTGATCAAGAGACA
GGATGAGGATCGTTTCGCATGATTGAACAAGATGGATTGCACGCAGGTTCTCCGGCCGCTTGGGTGGAGA
GGCTATTCGGCTATGACTGGGCACAACAGACAATCGGCTGCTCTGATGCCGCCGTGTTCCGGCTGTCAGC
GCAGGGGCGCCCGGTTCTTTTTGTCAAGACCGACCTGTCCGGTGCCCTGAATGAACTGCAGGACGAGGCA
GCGCGGCTATCGTGGCTGGCCACGACGGGCGTTCCTTGCGCAGCTGTGCTCGACGTTGTCACTGAAGCGG
GAAGGGACTGGCTGCTATTGGGCGAAGTGCCGGGGCAGGATCTCCTGTCATCTCACCTTGCTCCTGCCGA
GAAAGTATCCATCATGGCTGATGCAATGCGGCGGCTGCATACGCTTGATCCGGCTACCTGCCCATTCGAC
CACCAAGCGAAACATCGCATCGAGCGAGCACGTACTCGGATGGAAGCCGGTCTTGTCGATCAGGATGATC
TGGACGAAGAGCATCAGGGGCTCGCGCCAGCCGAACTGTTCGCCAGGCTCAAGGCGCGCATGCCCGACGG
CGAGGATCTCGTCGTGACCCATGGCGATGCCTGCTTGCCGAATATCATGGTGGAAAATGGCCGCTTTTCT
GGATTCATCGACTGTGGCCGGCTGGGTGTGGCGGACCGCTATCAGGACATAGCGTTGGCTACCCGTGATA
TTGCTGAAGAGCTTGGCGGCGAATGGGCTGACCGCTTCCTCGTGCTTTACGGTATCGCCGCTCCCGATTC
GCAGCGCATCGCCTTCTATCGCCTTCTTGACGAGTTCTTCTGAGCGGGACTCTGGGGTTCGAAATGACCG
ACCAAGCGACGCCCAACCTGCCATCACGAGATTTCGATTCCACCGCCGCCTTCTATGAAAGGTTGGGCTT
CGGAATCGTTTTCCGGGACGCCGGCTGGATGATCCTCCAGCGCGGGGATCTCATGCTGGAGTTCTTCGCC
CACCCCAACTTGTTTATTGCAGCTTATAATGGTTACAAATAAAGCAATAGCATCACAAATTTCACAAATA
AAGCATTTTTTTCACTGCATTCTAGTTGTGGTTTGTCCAAACTCATCAATGTATCTTATCATGTCTGTAT
ACCGTCGACCTCTAGCTAGAGCTTGGCGTAATCATGGTCATAGCTGTTTCCTGTGTGAAATTGTTATCCG
CTCACAATTCCACACAACATACGAGCCGGAAGCATAAAGTGTAAAGCCTGGGGTGCCTAATGAGTGAGCT
AACTCACATTAATTGCGTTGCGCTCACTGCCCGCTTTCCAGTCGGGAAACCTGTCGTGCCAGCTGCATTA
ATGAATCGGCCAACGCGCGGGGAGAGGCGGTTTGCGTATTGGGCGCTCTTCCGCTTCCTCGCTCACTGAC
TCGCTGCGCTCGGTCGTTCGGCTGCGGCGAGCGGTATCAGCTCACTCAAAGGCGGTAATACGGTTATCCA
CAGAATCAGGGGATAACGCAGGAAAGAACATGTGAGCAAAAGGCCAGCAAAAGGCCAGGAACCGTAAAAA
GGCCGCGTTGCTGGCGTTTTTCCATAGGCTCCGCCCCCCTGACGAGCATCACAAAAATCGACGCTCAAGT
CAGAGGTGGCGAAACCCGACAGGACTATAAAGATACCAGGCGTTTCCCCCTGGAAGCTCCCTCGTGCGCT
CTCCTGTTCCGACCCTGCCGCTTACCGGATACCTGTCCGCCTTTCTCCCTTCGGGAAGCGTGGCGCTTTC
TCATAGCTCACGCTGTAGGTATCTCAGTTCGGTGTAGGTCGTTCGCTCCAAGCTGGGCTGTGTGCACGAA
CCCCCCGTTCAGCCCGACCGCTGCGCCTTATCCGGTAACTATCGTCTTGAGTCCAACCCGGTAAGACACG
ACTTATCGCCACTGGCAGCAGCCACTGGTAACAGGATTAGCAGAGCGAGGTATGTAGGCGGTGCTACAGA
GTTCTTGAAGTGGTGGCCTAACTACGGCTACACTAGAAGAACAGTATTTGGTATCTGCGCTCTGCTGAAG
CCAGTTACCTTCGGAAAAAGAGTTGGTAGCTCTTGATCCGGCAAACAAACCACCGCTGGTAGCGGTGGTT
TTTTTGTTTGCAAGCAGCAGATTACGCGCAGAAAAAAAGGATCTCAAGAAGATCCTTTGATCTTTTCTAC
GGGGTCTGACGCTCAGTGGAACGAAAACTCACGTTAAGGGATTTTGGTCATGAGATTATCAAAAAGGATC
TTCACCTAGATCCTTTTAAATTAAAAATGAAGTTTTAAATCAATCTAAAGTATATATGAGTAAACTTGGT
CTGACAGTTACCAATGCTTAATCAGTGAGGCACCTATCTCAGCGATCTGTCTATTTCGTTCATCCATAGT
TGCCTGACTCCCCGTCGTGTAGATAACTACGATACGGGAGGGCTTACCATCTGGCCCCAGTGCTGCAATG
ATACCGCGAGACCCACGCTCACCGGCTCCAGATTTATCAGCAATAAACCAGCCAGCCGGAAGGGCCGAGC
GCAGAAGTGGTCCTGCAACTTTATCCGCCTCCATCCAGTCTATTAATTGTTGCCGGGAAGCTAGAGTAAG
TAGTTCGCCAGTTAATAGTTTGCGCAACGTTGTTGCCATTGCTACAGGCATCGTGGTGTCACGCTCGTCG
TTTGGTATGGCTTCATTCAGCTCCGGTTCCCAACGATCAAGGCGAGTTACATGATCCCCCATGTTGTGCA
AAAAAGCGGTTAGCTCCTTCGGTCCTCCGATCGTTGTCAGAAGTAAGTTGGCCGCAGTGTTATCACTCAT
GGTTATGGCAGCACTGCATAATTCTCTTACTGTCATGCCATCCGTAAGATGCTTTTCTGTGACTGGTGAG
TACTCAACCAAGTCATTCTGAGAATAGTGTATGCGGCGACCGAGTTGCTCTTGCCCGGCGTCAATACGGG
ATAATACCGCGCCACATAGCAGAACTTTAAAAGTGCTCATCATTGGAAAACGTTCTTCGGGGCGAAAACT
CTCAAGGATCTTACCGCTGTTGAGATCCAGTTCGATGTAACCCACTCGTGCACCCAACTGATCTTCAGCA
TCTTTTACTTTCACCAGCGTTTCTGGGTGAGCAAAAACAGGAAGGCAAAATGCCGCAAAAAAGGGAATAA
GGGCGACACGGAAATGTTGAATACTCATACTCTTCCTTTTTCAATATTATTGAAGCATTTATCAGGGTTA
TTGTCTCATGAGCGGATACATATTTGAATGTATTTAGAAAAATAAACAAATAGGGGTTCCGCGCACATTT
CCCCGAAAAGTGCCACCTGACGTC
